>Addgene plasmid #239341 | pmScarlet-I_I3 | addgene full sequence | sequence record 474356 | Addgene NGS Result
TTGAGATCCTTTTTTTCTGCGCGTAATCTGCTGCTTGCAAACAAAAAAACCACCGCTACCAGCGGTGGTT
TGTTTGCCGGATCAAGAGCTACCAACTCTTTTTCCGAAGGTAACTGGCTTCAGCAGAGCGCAGATACCAA
ATACTGTTCTTCTAGTGTAGCCGTAGTTAGGCCACCACTTCAAGAACTCTGTAGCACCGCCTACATACCT
CGCTCTGCTAATCCTGTTACCAGTGGCTGCTGCCAGTGGCGATAAGTCGTGTCTTACCGGGTTGGACTCA
AGACGATAGTTACCGGATAAGGCGCAGCGGTCGGGCTGAACGGGGGGTTCGTGCACACAGCCCAGCTTGG
AGCGAACGACCTACACCGAACTGAGATACCTACAGCGTGAGCTATGAGAAAGCGCCACGCTTCCCGAAGG
GAGAAAGGCGGACAGGTATCCGGTAAGCGGCAGGGTCGGAACAGGAGAGCGCACGAGGGAGCTTCCAGGG
GGAAACGCCTGGTATCTTTATAGTCCTGTCGGGTTTCGCCACCTCTGACTTGAGCGTCGATTTTTGTGAT
GCTCGTCAGGGGGGCGGAGCCTATGGAAAAACGCCAGCAACGCGGCCTTTTTACGGTTCCTGGCCTTTTG
CTGGCCTTTTGCTCACATGTTCTTTCCTGCGTTATCCCCTGATTCTGTGGATAACCGTATTACCGCCATG
CATTAGTTATTAATAGTAATCAATTACGGGGTCATTAGTTCATAGCCCATATATGGAGTTCCGCGTTACA
TAACTTACGGTAAATGGCCCGCCTGGCTGACCGCCCAACGACCCCCGCCCATTGACGTCAATAATGACGT
ATGTTCCCATAGTAACGCCAATAGGGACTTTCCATTGACGTCAATGGGTGGAGTATTTACGGTAAACTGC
CCACTTGGCAGTACATCAAGTGTATCATATGCCAAGTACGCCCCCTATTGACGTCAATGACGGTAAATGG
CCCGCCTGGCATTATGCCCAGTACATGACCTTATGGGACTTTCCTACTTGGCAGTACATCTACGTATTAG
TCATCGCTATTACCATGGTGATGCGGTTTTGGCAGTACATCAATGGGCGTGGATAGCGGTTTGACTCACG
GGGATTTCCAAGTCTCCACCCCATTGACGTCAATGGGAGTTTGTTTTGGCACCAAAATCAACGGGACTTT
CCAAAATGTCGTAACAACTCCGCCCCATTGACGCAAATGGGCGGTAGGCGTGTACGGTGGGAGGTCTATA
TAAGCAGAGCTGGTTTAGTGAACCGTCAGATCCGCTAGCGCTACCGGACTCAGATCTCGAGCTCAAGCTT
CGAATTCTGCAGTCGACGGTACCGCGGGCCCGGGATCCAACCGGTCGCCACCATGGTGTCCAAGGGAGAG
GCGGTGATTAAAGAGTTTATGCGCTTCAAGGTGCATATGGAGGGCTCAATGAACGGGCATGAATTCGAAA
TCGAAGGCGAGGGCGAAGGCCGTCCCTATGAAGGAACACAGACCGCTAAACTTAAAGTCACAAAGGGAGG
TCCCCTCCCGTTTAGTTGGGATATCCTGAGCCCTCAATTTATGTATGGATCACGAGCTTTCATTAAGCAC
CCTGCAGACATCCCCGACTATTACAAGCAGAGTTTTCCCGAAGGGTTCAAGTGGGAGAGGGTGATGAACT
TTGAGGATGGAGGCGCCGTTACTGTGACGCAGGATACCTCCCTTGAAGATGGGACACTGATTTACAAGGT
GAAGTTGAGGGGGACTAATTTCCCCCCTGATGGGCCAGTAATGCAGAAAAAAACCATGGGCTGGGAGGCC
AGCACCGAACGGCTGTATCCTGAGGATGGTGTACTGAAAGGAGACATCAAGATGGCCCTCCGACTGAAAG
ACGGAGGCAGATATTTAGCCGACTTCAAGACTACCTACAAAGCCAAAAAGCCAGTGCAGATGCCCGGTGC
CTATAACGTTGACCGAAAGCTGGACATCACTTCACACAATGAGGATTATACAGTCGTGGAACAGTATGAA
CGAAGTGAGGGGCGGCATAGCACAGGCGGATCCGGTGGTAGCGGTGGTAGCGGTGGTAGCGGTGGTAGCG
AGGAACTCTTTAAGAAGCATAAAATCGTAGCTGTGCTCAGAGCAAATTCAGTAGAGGAGGCGAAGAAAAA
GGCCCTGGCCGTTTTCCTGGGCGGAGTCCACCTCATCGAAATTACTTTTACTGTCCCCGACGCAGATACA
GTCATAAAAGAGTTGAGTTTTCTCAAAGAGATGGGGGCGATCATCGGTGCCGGGACGGTTACGTCAGTCG
AGCAGTGCCGGAAAGCAGTGGAGTCAGGAGCGGAATTTATCGTATCTCCACATCTGGATGAGGAAATATC
TCAATTCTGTAAAGAAAAAGGTGTCTTTTACATGCCCGGCGTTATGACGCCAACGGAGCTGGTGAAGGCC
ATGAAGCTGGGACACACGATACTGGCTCTCTTTCCAGGCGAAGTGGTCGGTCCTCAATTCGTCAAGGCAA
TGAAAGGGCCTTTCCCCAACGTTAAATTCGTCCCGACTGGGGGAGTAAACTTGGACAATGTTTGCGAATG
GTTTAAGGCAGGGGTACTCGCTGTTGGAGTTGGTTCCGCATTGGTAAAAGGTACGCCTGTCGAAGTGGCA
GAAAAGGCAAAGGCTTTCGTTGAGAAGATCCGCGGATGTACTGAATAGGCGACTCTAGATCATAATCAGC
CATACCACATTTGTAGAGGTTTTACTTGCTTTAAAAAACCTCCCACACCTCCCCCTGAACCTGAAACATA
AAATGAATGCAATTGTTGTTGTTAACTTGTTTATTGCAGCTTATAATGGTTACAAATAAAGCAATAGCAT
CACAAATTTCACAAATAAAGCATTTTTTTCACTGCATTCTAGTTGTGGTTTGTCCAAACTCATCAATGTA
TCTTAAGGCGTAAATTGTAAGCGTTAATATTTTGTTAAAATTCGCGTTAAATTTTTGTTAAATCAGCTCA
TTTTTTAACCAATAGGCCGAAATCGGCAAAATCCCTTATAAATCAAAAGAATAGACCGAGATAGGGT
[37 nt withheld, positions 3078-3114]
AAAGAACGTGGACTCCAACGTCAAAGG
[49 nt withheld, positions 3142-3190]
T
[91 nt withheld, positions 3192-3282]
G
[124 nt withheld, positions 3284-3407]
CAGGTGGCACTTTTCGGGGAAATGTGCGCGGAACCCCTATTTGTTTATTTTTCTAAATACATTCAAATAT
GTATCCGCTCATGAGACAATAACCCTGATAAATGCTTCAATAATATTGAAAAAGGAAGAGTCCTGAGGCG
GAAAGAACCAGCTGTGGAATGTGTGTCAGTTAGGGTGTGGAAAGTCCCCAGGCTCCCCAGCAGGCAGAAG
TATGCAAAGCATGCATCTCAATTAGTCAGCAACCAGGTGTGGAAAGTCCCCAGGCTCCCCAGCAGGCAGA
AGTATGCAAAGCATGCATCTCAATTAGTCAGCAACCATAGTCCCGCCCCTAACTCCGCCCATCCCGCCCC
TAACTCCGCCCAGTTCCGCCCATTCTCCGCCCCATGGCTGACTAATTTTTTTTATTTATGCAGAGGCCGA
GGCCGCCTCGGCCTCTGAGCTATTCCAGAAGTAGTGAGGAGGCTTTTTTGGAGGCCTAGGCTTTTGCAAA
GATCGATCAAGAGACAGGATGAGGATCGTTTCGCATGATTGAACAAGATGGATTGCACGCAGGTTCTCCG
GCCGCTTGGGTGGAGAGGCTATTCGGCTATGACTGGGCACAACAGACAATCGGCTGCTCTGATGCCGCCG
TGTTCCGGCTGTCAGCGCAGGGGCGCCCGGTTCTTTTTGTCAAGACCGACCTGTCCGGTGCCCTGAATGA
ACTGCAAGACGAGGCAGCGCGGCTATCGTGGCTGGCCACGACGGGCGTTCCTTGCGCAGCTGTGCTCGAC
GTTGTCACTGAAGCGGGAAGGGACTGGCTGCTATTGGGCGAAGTGCCGGGGCAGGATCTCCTGTCATCTC
ACCTTGCTCCTGCCGAGAAAGTATCCATCATGGCTGATGCAATGCGGCGGCTGCATACGCTTGATCCGGC
TACCTGCCCATTCGACCACCAAGCGAAACATCGCATCGAGCGAGCACGTACTCGGATGGAAGCCGGTCTT
GTCGATCAGGATGATCTGGACGAAGAGCATCAGGGGCTCGCGCCAGCCGAACTGTTCGCCAGGCTCAAGG
CGAGCATGCCCGACGGCGAGGATCTCGTCGTGACCCATGGCGATGCCTGCTTGCCGAATATCATGGTGGA
AAATGGCCGCTTTTCTGGATTCATCGACTGTGGCCGGCTGGGTGTGGCGGACCGCTATCAGGACATAGCG
TTGGCTACCCGTGATATTGCTGAAGAGCTTGGCGGCGAATGGGCTGACCGCTTCCTCGTGCTTTACGGTA
TCGCCGCTCCCGATTCGCAGCGCATCGCCTTCTATCGCCTTCTTGACGAGTTCTTCTGAGCGGGACTCTG
GGGTTCGAAATGACCGACCAAGCGACGCCCAACCTGCCATCACGAGATTTCGATTCCACCGCCGCCTTCT
ATGAAAGGTTGGGCTTCGGAATCGTTTTCCGGGACGCCGGCTGGATGATCCTCCAGCGCGGGGATCTCAT
GCTGGAGTTCTTCGCCCACCCTAGGGGGAGGCTAACTGAAACACGGAAGGAGACAATACCGGAAGGAACC
CGCGCTATGACGGCAATAAAAAGACAGAATAAAACGCACGGTGTTGGGTCGTTTGTTCATAAACGCGGGG
TTCGGTCCCAGGGCTGGCACTCTGTCGATACCCCACCGAGACCCCATTGGGGCCAATACGCCCGCGTTTC
TTCCTTTTCCCCACCCCACCCCCCAAGTTCGGGTGAAGGCCCAGGGCTCGCAGCCAACGTCGGGGCGGCA
GGCCCTGCCATAGCCTCAGGTTACTCATATATACTTTAGATTGATTTAAAACTTCATTTTTAATTTAAAA
GGATCTAGGTGAAGATCCTTTTTGATAATCTCATGACCAAAATCCCTTAACGTGAGTTTTCGTTCCACTG
AGCGTCAGACCCCGTAGAAAAGATCAAAGGATCTTC
Features (pLannotate 1.2.2; 14 found; start..end, strand, type, name):
      1..589     +  rep_origin     ori: high-copy-number ColE1/pMB1/pBR322/pUC origin of replication
    764..1067    +  enhancer       CMV enhancer: human cytomegalovirus immediate early enhancer
   1068..1271    +  promoter       CMV promoter: human cytomegalovirus (CMV) immediate early promoter
   1312..1368    +  misc_feature   MCS: multiple cloning site
   1383..2060    +  CDS            mScarlet-I: mScarlet-I is a basic (constitutively fluorescent) red fluorescent protein published in 2016, derived from synthetic construct. It is reported to be a rapidly-maturing monomer with moderate acid sensitivity.
   2718..2801    +  CDS            large T antigen (fragment): large T antigen from SV40 (simian virus 40)
   2824..2945    +  polyA_signal   SV40 poly(A) signal: SV40 polyadenylation signal
   2979..3407    -  rep_origin     f1 ori (sequence partly withheld): f1 bacteriophage origin of replication; arrow indicates direction of (+) strand synthesis
   3434..3538    +  promoter       AmpR promoter: bla
   3540..3897    +  promoter       SV40 promoter: SV40 enhancer and early promoter
   3932..4726    +  CDS            NeoR/KanR: aminoglycoside phosphotransferase from Tn5; aph(3')-II (or nptII); confers resistance to neomycin, kanamycin, and G418 (Geneticin®)
   4747..4899    +  CDS            ble (fragment): BLE_KLEPN - Experimental evidence at protein level: Swiss-Prot protein existence level 1. Binding protein with a strong affinity to the bleomycin family of antibiotics. Binds to CL990; an antimitotic-antibiotic compound. From Klebsiella pneumoniae.
   4958..5005    +  polyA_signal   HSV TK poly(A) signal: herpes simplex virus thymidine kinase polyadenylation signal (Cole and Stacy, 1985)
   5096..5112    -  polyA_signal   bGH poly(A) signal (fragment): bovine growth hormone polyadenylation signal
