[The description below was written by a language model from this plasmid's Addgene catalogue record and pLannotate feature annotations shown in this document.]
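Description:
pmScarlet-I_I3 is a 5.3 kb mammalian expression plasmid built on a pEGFP-type backbone, in which the original fluorescent protein position is occupied by the red monomeric, rapidly maturing fluorescent protein mScarlet-I. It is propagated in E. coli from a high-copy ColE1/pUC origin and also carries an f1 phage origin. A single Tn5 NeoR/KanR (aminoglycoside phosphotransferase) gene serves both hosts. The bacterial bla promoter drives it for kanamycin selection, and the adjacent SV40 enhancer/early promoter, paired with an HSV TK polyadenylation signal, drives it for G418 selection of transfected mammalian cells. Short annotated fragments of ble, SV40 large T antigen and the bGH poly(A) signal appear to be backbone remnants rather than functional elements.

The expression cassette uses the human CMV immediate early enhancer and promoter, followed by a residual multiple cloning site, the mScarlet-I coding sequence and an SV40 poly(A) signal. According to the catalogue entry, mScarlet-I is fused to the N terminus of the synthetic I3-01 nanocage subunit (609 bp, carrying a K129A mutation), inserted by Gibson cloning. The automated feature table does not annotate I3-01, but the unannotated stretch between the end of mScarlet-I and the SV40 terminator region is consistent with its position. When expressed, the fusion subunits self-assemble into nanocages that each display 60 copies of the fluorescent protein, giving discrete particles of defined fluorophore number. The associated work used such cages for quantitative comparison of fluorescent proteins in live cells.
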