Addgene plasmid #239341: pmScarlet-I_I3
Purpose: Expresses the I3-01 nanocage subunit N-terminally tagged with mScarlet-I in mammalian cells. Assembles into nanocages tagged with 60 FPs.
Depositing lab: Torsten Wittmann. Depositing organization: University of California, San Francisco (UCSF). Publication: Quantitative comparison of fluorescent proteins using protein nanocages in live cells. Viola G, Ibrahim YW, Jacobs KA, Lemiere J, Kutys ML, Wittmann T. J Cell Sci. 2025 May 15;138(10):jcs263858. doi: 10.1242/jcs.263858. Epub 2025 May 21. PubMed 40326462.
Backbone
  Vector backbone: pEGFP
  Backbone size w/o insert (bp): 4000
  Total vector size (bp): 5333
  Vector type: Mammalian Expression
  Selectable markers: Neomycin (select with G418)
Growth in bacteria
  Bacterial resistance: Kanamycin, 50 μg/mL
  Growth temperature: 37°C
  Growth strain: DH5alpha
  Copy number: High Copy
Gene/Insert
  Gene/Insert name: I3-01 (alt name: I3 nanocage subunit)
  Species: Synthetic
  Insert size (bp): 609
  Mutation: K129A
  Promoter: CMV
  Tag / fusion protein: mScarlet-I (N terminal on insert)
  Cloning method: Gibson Cloning
  Sequencing primers: 5′ NA
Terms and licenses: Academic/Nonprofit Terms; Industry Terms: Not Available to Industry
How to cite: pmScarlet-I_I3 was a gift from Torsten Wittmann (Addgene plasmid # 239341 ; http://n2t.net/addgene:239341 ; RRID:Addgene_239341)
